Addgene plasmid #200125: pQC.Flip-nluc(LgBiT1-8)CP[CoVA]-Fluc
Purpose: Retroviral expression of Flip-nluc(LgBiT1-8)CP[CoVA] protease reporter and P2A firefly luciferase in mammalian cells
Depositing lab: Eiji Morita. Depositing organization: Hirosaki University. Publication: A highly sensitive NanoLuc-based protease biosensor for detecting apoptosis and SARS-CoV-2 infection. Arakawa M, Yoshida A, Okamura S, Ebina H, Morita E. Sci Rep. 2023 Jan 31;13(1):1753. doi: 10.1038/s41598-023-28984-4. PubMed 36720982.
Backbone
  Vector backbone: pQCxIP
  Backbone size w/o insert (bp): 7138
  Vector type: Mammalian Expression, Retroviral
  Selectable markers: Puromycin
Growth in bacteria
  Bacterial resistance: Ampicillin, 100 μg/mL
  Growth temperature: 37°C
  Growth strain: NEB Stable
  Copy number: Unknown
Gene/Insert
  Gene/Insert name: Flip-nluc(LgBiT1-8)CP[CoVA] P2A firefly luciferase
  Species: Synthetic
  Insert size (bp): 2844
  Promoter: CMV
  Cloning method: Gibson Cloning
Terms and licenses: Academic/Nonprofit Terms; Industry Terms: Not Available to Industry
How to cite: pQC.Flip-nluc(LgBiT1-8)CP[CoVA]-Fluc was a gift from Eiji Morita (Addgene plasmid # 200125 ; http://n2t.net/addgene:200125 ; RRID:Addgene_200125)
