[The description below was written by a language model from this plasmid's Addgene catalogue record and pLannotate feature annotations shown in this document.]
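Description:
pQC.Flip-nluc(LgBiT1-8)CP[CoVA]-Fluc is a self-inactivating gammaretroviral expression vector built on the pQCxIP backbone, used to deliver a luminescent protease biosensor into mammalian cells. In bacteria it is maintained through a high-copy ColE1/pUC-type origin and selected with ampicillin (AmpR). The viral genome is transcribed from a hybrid CMV enhancer/promoter fused to a truncated 5' LTR. It carries a packaging signal with a truncated gag segment lacking its start codon and ends in a ΔU3 3' LTR. After integration the LTR promoter is therefore inactive, and expression depends on the internal CMV enhancer/promoter.

That internal CMV promoter drives a single synthetic insert of about 2.8 kb. The first part is the Flip-nluc reporter. The annotation shows a short NanoLuc fragment placed upstream of a larger fragment of the Oplophorus-derived luciferase, which fits the circularly permuted ("CP"), split LgBiT arrangement indicated by the name. The "CoVA" label and the associated publication title suggest a cleavage site for a SARS-CoV-2 protease, although the record does not define the site or the exact activation mechanism. The reporter is followed by hCL1 and mouse ornithine decarboxylase (PEST-type) degradation sequences, which would be expected to shorten its half-life and lower background signal. According to the catalogue entry, a P2A peptide, not itself annotated in the feature table, links the sensor to firefly luciferase (luc2). This gives a co-translated second luminescent readout that could be used for normalisation. Downstream, an EMCV IRES allows translation of puromycin N-acetyltransferase from the same transcript for selection of stably transduced cells. The vector is intended for generating reporter cell lines that detect protease activity, such as during SARS-CoV-2 infection.
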