Features (pLannotate 1.2.2; 24 found; start..end, strand, type, name):
    309..512     +  promoter       CMV promoter: human cytomegalovirus (CMV) immediate early promoter
    513..688     +  LTR            5' LTR (truncated): truncated long terminal repeat from Moloney murine sarcoma virus
    810..1084    +  misc_feature   MESV Ψ (fragment): packaging signal of murine embryonic stem cell virus
   1151..1567    +  CDS            gag (truncated): truncated Moloney murine leukemia virus (MMLV) gag gene lacking the start codon
   1604..1907    +  enhancer       CMV enhancer: human cytomegalovirus immediate early enhancer
   1908..2111    +  promoter       CMV promoter: human cytomegalovirus (CMV) immediate early promoter
   2288..2319    +  CDS            Nluc (fragment): NanoLuc® luciferase human codon-optimized
   2729..3181    +  CDS            LUCI_OPLGR (fragment): Experimental evidence at protein level: Swiss-Prot protein existence level 1. Catalytic subunit of oplophorus-luciferin 2-monooxygenase. Oxidoreductase that converts coelenterazine (the oplophorus luciferin) to coelenteramide under emission of blue light with a maximum at 454 nm. Is also active with bisdeoxycoelenterazine. From Oplophorus gracilirostris (Luminous shrimp).
   3227..3274    +  CDS            hCL1: non-ORF yeast peptide conferring ubiquitin-dependent degradation human codon-optimized
   3269..3397    +  CDS            Odc1 (fragment): DCOR_MOUSE - Also known as Odc. Experimental evidence at protein level: Swiss-Prot protein existence level 1. Catalyzes the first and rate-limiting step of polyamine biosynthesis that converts ornithine into putrescine, which is the precursor for the polyamines, spermidine and spermine. Polyamines are essential for cell proliferation and are implicated in cellular processes, ranging from DNA replication to apoptosis. From Mus musculus (Mouse).
   3476..5128    +  CDS            luciferase: firefly luciferase synthetic luc2 version of the luciferase gene
   5243..5705    +  misc_feature   IRES: internal ribosome entry site (IRES) of the encephalomyocarditis virus (EMCV)
   5731..6330    +  CDS            PuroR (fragment): puromycin N-acetyltransferase; pac from Streptomyces; confers resistance to puromycin
   6443..6514    +  CDS            Mos (fragment): MOS_MOUSE - Experimental evidence at transcript level: Swiss-Prot protein existence level 2. From Mus musculus (Mouse).
   6547..6647    +  CDS            env (fragment): murine leukemia virus gPr80 envelope polyprotein precursor; env; proteolytically cleaved into gp70SU and p15TM subunits
   6689..7114    +  LTR            3' LTR (ΔU3): self-inactivating 3' long terminal repeat (LTR) from Moloney murine leukemia virus
   7183..7223    +  CDS            rop (fragment): Rop protein, which maintains plasmids at low copy number; rop
   7325..7363    +  misc_feature   bom (fragment): basis of mobility region from pBR322
   7380..7709    +  promoter       SV40 promoter: SV40 enhancer and early promoter
   7715..7816    +  misc_feature   bom (fragment): basis of mobility region from pBR322
   8002..8590    -  rep_origin     ori: high-copy-number ColE1/pMB1/pBR322/pUC origin of replication
   8761..9621    -  CDS            AmpR: β-lactamase; bla; confers resistance to ampicillin, carbenicillin, and related antibiotics
   9622..9726    -  promoter       AmpR promoter: bla
   9912..308     +  enhancer       CMV enhancer (across the origin): human cytomegalovirus immediate early enhancer
>Addgene plasmid #200125 | pQC.Flip-nluc(LgBiT1-8)CP[CoVA]-Fluc | addgene full sequence | sequence record 392920 | Addgene Partial NGS Result
TCCGCGTTACATAACTTACGGTAAATGGCCCGCCTGGCTGACCGCCCAACGACCCCCGCCCATTGACGTC
AATAATGACGTATGTTCCCATAGTAACGCCAATAGGGACTTTCCATTGACGTCAATGGGTGGAGTATTTA
CGGTAAACTGCCCACTTGGCAGTACATCAAGTGTATCATATGCCAAGTACGCCCCCTATTGACGTCAATG
ACGGTAAATGGCCCGCCTGGCATTATGCCCAGTACATGACCTTATGGGACTTTCCTACTTGGCAGTACAT
CTACGTATTAGTCATCGCTATTACCATGGTGATGCGGTTTTGGCAGTACATCAATGGGCGTGGATAGCGG
TTTGACTCACGGGGATTTCCAAGTCTCCACCCCATTGACGTCAATGGGAGTTTGTTTTGGCACCAAAATC
AACGGGACTTTCCAAAATGTCGTAACAACTCCGCCCCATTGACGCAAATGGGCGGTAGGCGTGTACGGTG
GGAGGTCTATATAAGCAGAGCTCAATAAAAGAGCCCACAACCCCTCACTCGGCGCGCCAGTCTTCCGATA
GACTGCGTCGCCCGGGTACCCGTATTCCCAATAAAGCCTCTTGCTGTTTGCATCCGAATCGTGGTCTCGC
TGTTCCTTGGGAGGGTCTCCTCTGAGTGATTGACTACCCACGACGGGGGTCTTTCATTTGGGGGCTCGTC
CGGGATTTGGAGACCCCTGCCCAGGGACCACCGACCCACCACCGGGAGGTAAGCTGGCCAGCAACTTATC
TGTGTCTGTCCGATTGTCTAGTGTCTATGTTTGATGTTATGCGCCTGCGTCTGTACTAGTTAGCTAACTA
GCTCTGTATCTGGCGGACCCGTGGTGGAACTGACGAGTTCTGAACACCCGGCCGCAACCCTGGGAGACGT
CCCAGGGACTTTGGGGGCCGTTTTTGTGGCCCGACCTGAGGAAGGGAGTCGATGTGGAATCCGACCCCGT
CAGGATATGTGGTTCTGGTAGGAGACGAGAACCTAAAACAGTTCCCGCCTCCGTCTGAATTTTTGCTTTC
GGTTTGGAACCGAAGCCGCGCGTCTTGTCTGCTGCAGCGCTGCAGCATCGTTCTGTGTTGTCTCTGTCTG
ACTGTGTTTCTGTATTTGTCTGAAAATTAGGGCCAGACTGTTACCACTCCCTTAAGTTTGACCTTAGGTC
ACTGGAAAGATGTCGAGCGGATCGCTCACAACCAGTCGGTAGATGTCAAGAAGAGACGTTGGGTTACCTT
CTGCTCTGCAGAATGGCCAACCTTTAACGTCGGATGGCCGCGAGACGGCACCTTTAACCGAGACCTCATC
ACCCAGGTTAAGATCAAGGTCTTTTCACCTGGCCCGCATGGACACCCAGACCAGGTCCCCTACATCGTGA
CCTGGGAAGCCTTGGCTTTTGACCCCCCTCCCTGGGTCAAGCCCTTTGTACACCCTAAGCCTCCGCCTCC
TCTTCCTCCATCCGCCCCGTCTCTCCCCCTTGAACCTCCTCGTTCGACCCCGCCTCGATCCTCCCTTTAT
CCAGCCCTCACTCCTTCTCTAGGCGCCGGAATTGAAGATCTGGGGGATCGATCCTCTAGAGTCCGTTACA
TAACTTACGGTAAATGGCCCGCCTGGCTGACCGCCCAACGACCCCCGCCCATTGACGTCAATAATGACGT
ATGTTCCCATAGTAACGCCAATAGGGACTTTCCATTGACGTCAATGGGTGGAGTATTTACGGTAAACTGC
CCACTTGGCAGTACATCAAGTGTATCATATGCCAAGTACGCCCCCTATTGACGTCAATGACGGTAAATGG
CCCGCCTGGCATTATGCCCAGTACATGACCTTATGGGACTTTCCTACTTGGCAGTACATCTACGTATTAG
TCATCGCTATTACCATGGTGATGCGGTTTTGGCAGTACATCAATGGGCGTGGATAGCGGTTTGACTCACG
GGGATTTCCAAGTCTCCACCCCATTGACGTCAATGGGAGTTTGTTTTGGCACCAAAATCAACGGGACTTT
CCAAAATGTCGTAACAACTCCGCCCCATTGACGCAAATGGGCGGTAGGCGTGTACGGTGGGAGGTCTATA
TAAGCAGAGCTCGTTTAGTGAACCGTCAGATCGCCTGGAGACGCCATCCACGCTGTTTTGACCTCCATAG
AAGACACCGGGACCGATCCAGCCTCCGCGGCCGGGAACGGTGCATTGGAACGGACCTGCAGGAATTGATC
CGCGGCCGCACCGGTAGGCCTCGTACGCTTAATTAACGGCCACCATGGGCTCCCTGCTGTTCCGAGTAAC
CATCAACGGCGGCGGTGGAGGCTCCGGGGGAGGCGGGTCTGGCGGAGGGGGAAGTGGCGGTGGTGGCTCT
GAAGTTAGCGCTCTGGAAAAAGAAGTGTCTGCACTCGAGAAAGAAGTAAGTGCCCTTGAGAAGGAGGTGT
CCGCACTCGAGAAGGAGGTCAGCGCCCTGGAAAAGGAAAAGGTGAGTGGGTGGCGACTTTTCAAAAAAAT
CTCCGGATCCTCAGTGGCCGTGCTGCAGAGCGGCTTCAAGGTGTCCGCCCTGAAGGAAAAAGTAAGCGCA
CTGAAAGAAAAGGTGAGCGCGCTGAAGGAGAAAGTGAGCGCCCTGAAAGAGAAAGTCTCTGCCCTTAAGG
AGGAATTCGAGGGCAGAGGAAGTCTGCTAACATGCGGTGACGTCGAGGAGAATCCTGGCCCAAAGCTTGC
CACCATGGTTTTCACATTGGAAGACTTCGTGGGTGACTGGGAGCAGACTGCCGCGTACAACTTGGATCAA
GTTCTGGAGCAAGGTGGAGTAAGCTCCCTCCTGCAAAACCTTGCGGTAAGCGTTACTCCCATCCAAAGGA
TCGTAAGGTCCGGGGAAAATGCTCTCAAAATAGATATACACGTTATCATACCTTACGAAGGGCTGTCTGC
CGATCAGATGGCTCAAATAGAAGAAGTTTTCAAAGTAGTCTACCCCGTGGACGATCATCATTTTAAGGTG
ATTCTCCCTTATGGGACCCTCGTTATCGACGGGGTTACACCTAATATGCTCAATTACTTCGGAAGGCCAT
ATGAAGGAATAGCTGTTTTCGATGGTAAAAAGATTACGGTCACCGGCACTCTCTGGAATGGGAATAAGAT
AATAGATGAGAGACTGATAACGCCAGACGGCGTGGCCGTGCTGCAGAGCGGCTTCCAATTGGGAGGCAGC
GAAGTGGCTTGCAAGAACTGGTTCAGTAGCTTAAGCCACTTTGTGATCCACCTTAATTCTCACGGCTTTC
CGCCTGAGGTTGAAGAGCAAGCCGCCGGTACATTGCCTATGTCCTGCGCACAAGAAAGCGGTATGGACCG
GCACCCAGCCGCTTGTGCTTCAGCTCGCATCAACGTCGGCGGCCGCTCTAGAGCAACCAATTTCAGCCTT
CTTAAACAGGCTGGAGATGTGGAAGAGAATCCTGGACCAGAATTGATGGAAGATGCCAAAAACATTAAGA
AGGGCCCAGCGCCATTCTACCCACTCGAAGACGGGACCGCCGGCGAGCAGCTGCACAAAGCCATGAAGCG
CTACGCCCTGGTGCCCGGCACCATCGCCTTTACCGACGCACATATCGAGGTGGACATTACCTACGCCGAG
TACTTCGAGATGAGCGTTCGGCTGGCAGAAGCTATGAAGCGCTATGGGCTGAATACAAACCATCGGATCG
TGGTGTGCAGCGAGAATAGCTTGCAGTTCTTCATGCCCGTGTTGGGTGCCCTGTTCATCGGTGTGGCTGT
GGCCCCAGCTAACGACATCTACAACGAGCGCGAGCTGCTGAACAGCATGGGCATCAGCCAGCCCACCGTC
GTATTCGTGAGCAAGAAAGGGCTGCAAAAGATCCTCAACGTGCAAAAGAAGCTACCGATCATACAAAAGA
TCATCATCATGGATAGCAAGACCGACTACCAGGGCTTCCAAAGCATGTACACCTTCGTGACTTCCCATTT
GCCACCCGGCTTCAACGAGTACGACTTCGTGCCCGAGAGCTTCGACCGGGACAAAACCATCGCCCTGATC
ATGAACAGTAGTGGCAGTACCGGATTGCCCAAGGGCGTAGCCCTACCGCACCGCACCGCTTGTGTCCGAT
TCAGTCATGCCCGCGACCCCATCTTCGGCAACCAGATCATCCCCGACACCGCTATCCTCAGCGTGGTGCC
ATTTCACCACGGCTTCGGCATGTTCACCACGCTGGGCTACTTGATCTGCGGCTTTCGGGTCGTGCTCATG
TACCGCTTCGAGGAGGAGCTATTCTTGCGCAGCTTGCAAGACTATAAGATTCAATCTGCCCTGCTGGTGC
CCACACTATTTAGCTTCTTCGCTAAGAGCACTCTCATCGACAAGTACGACCTAAGCAACTTGCACGAGAT
CGCCAGCGGCGGGGCGCCGCTCAGCAAGGAGGTAGGTGAGGCCGTGGCCAAACGCTTCCACCTACCAGGC
ATCCGCCAGGGCTACGGCCTGACAGAAACAACCAGCGCCATTCTGATCACCCCCGAAGGGGACGACAAGC
CTGGCGCAGTAGGCAAGGTGGTGCCCTTCTTCGAGGCTAAGGTGGTGGACTTGGACACCGGTAAGACACT
GGGTGTGAACCAGCGCGGCGAGCTGTGCGTCCGTGGCCCCATGATCATGAGCGGCTACGTTAACAACCCC
GAGGCTACAAACGCTCTCATCGACAAGGACGGCTGGCTGCACAGCGGCGACATCGCCTACTGGGACGAGG
ACGAGCACTTCTTCATCGTGGACCGGCTGAAGAGCCTGATCAAATACAAGGGCTACCAGGTAGCCCCAGC
CGAACTGGAGAGCATCCTGCTGCAACACCCCAACATCTTCGACGCCGGGGTCGCCGGCCTGCCCGACGAC
GATGCCGGCGAGCTGCCCGCCGCAGTCGTCGTGCTGGAACACGGTAAAACCATGACCGAGAAGGAGATCG
TGGACTATGTGGCCAGCCAGGTTACAACCGCCAAGAAGCTGCGCGGTGGTGTTGTGTTCGTGGACGAGGT
GCCTAAAGGACTGACCGGCAAGTTGGACGCCCGCAAGATCCGCGAGATTCTCATTAAGGCCAAGAAGGGC
GGCAAGATCGCCGTGTAACCGCCCCTCTCCCTCCCCCCCCCCTAACGTTACTGGCCGAAGCCGCTTGGAA
TAAGGCCGGTGTGCGTTTGTCTATATGTTATTTTCCACCATATTGCCGTCTTTTGGCAATGTGAGGGCCC
GGAAACCTGGCCCTGTCTTCTTGACGAGCATTCCTAGGGGTCTTTCCCCTCTCGCCAAAGGAATGCAAGG
TCTGTTGAATGTCGTGAAGGAAGCAGTTCCTCTGGAAGCTTCTTGAAGACAAACAACGTCTGTAGCGACC
CTTTGCAGGCAGCGGAACCCCCCACCTGGCGACAGGTGCCTCTGCGGCCAAAAGCCACGTGTATAAGATA
CACCTGCAAAGGCGGCACAACCCCAGTGCCACGTTGTGAGTTGGATAGTTGTGGAAAGAGTCAAATGGCT
CTCCTCAAGCGTATTCAACAAGGGGCTGAAGGATGCCCAGAAGGTACCCCATTGTATGGGATCTGATCTG
GGGCCTCGGTGCACATGCTTTACATGTGTTTAGTCGAGGTTAAAAAAACGTCTAGGCCCCCCGAACCACG
GGGACGTGGTTTTCCTTTGAAAAACACGATGATAAGCTTGCCACAAGGAGACGACCTTCCATGACCGAGT
ACAAGCCCACGGTGCGCCTCGCCACCCGCGACGACGTCCCCAGGGCCGTACGCACCCTCGCCGCCGCGTT
CGCCGACTACCCCGCCACGCGCCACACCGTCGATCCGGACCGCCACATCGAGCGGGTCACCGAGCTGCAA
GAACTCTTCCTCACGCGCGTCGGGCTCGACATCGGCAAGGTGTGGGTCGCGGACGACGGCGCCGCGGTGG
CGGTCTGGACCACGCCGGAGAGCGTCGAAGCGGGGGCGGTGTTCGCCGAGATCGGCCCGCGCATGGCCGA
GTTGAGCGGTTCCCGGCTGGCCGCGCAGCAACAGATGGAAGGCCTCCTGGCGCCGCACCGGCCCAAGGAG
CCCGCGTGGTTCCTGGCCACCGTCGGAGTCTCGCCCGACCACCAGGGCAAGGGTCTGGGCAGCGCCGTCG
TGCTCCCCGGAGTGGAGGCGGCCGAGCGCGCCGGGGTGCCCGCCTTCCTGGAGACCTCCGCGCCCCGCAA
CCTCCCCTTCTACGAGCGGCTCGGCTTCACCGTCACCGCCGACGTCGAGGTGCCCGAAGGACCGCGCACC
TGGTGCATGACCCGCAAGCCCGGTGCCTGATGCTTGCAGGCATCTCATGAGTGTGTCTTCCCGTTTTCCG
CCTGAGGTCACTGCGTGGATGGAGCGCTGGCGCCTGCTGCGCGACGGCGAGCTGCTCACCACCCACTCGA
GGGCTGCAGCGCTGCAGAGGCCGAGTGCAGAACTGCTCCAAAGGGACCTCAAGGCTTTCCGAGGGACACT
AGGCTGACTCCATCGAGCCAGTGTAGAGATAAGCTTATCGATTAGTCCAATTTGTTAAAGACAGGATATC
AGTGGTCCAGGCTCTAGTTTTGACTCAACAATATCACCAGCTGAAGCCTATAGAGTACGAGCCATAGATA
AAATAAAAGATTTTATTTAGTCTCCAGAAAAAGGGGGGAATGAAAGACCCCACCTGTAGGTTTGGCAAGC
TAGCTTAAGTAACGCCATTTTGCAAGGCATGGAAAAATACATAACTGAGAATAGAGAAGTTCAGATCAAG
GTCAGGAACAGATGGAACAGGGTCGACCCTAGAGAACCATCAGATGTTTCCAGGGTGCCCCAAGGACCTG
AAATGACCCTGTGCCTTATTTGAACTAACCAATCAGTTCGCTTCTCGCTTCTGTTCGCGCGCTTCTGCTC
CCCGAGCTCAATAAAAGAGCCCACAACCCCTCACTCGGGGCGCCAGTCCTCCGATTGACTGAGTCGCCCG
GGTACCCGTGTATCCAATAAACCCTCTTGCAGTTGCATCCGACTTGTGGTCTCGCTGTTCCTTGGGAGGG
TCTCCTCTGAGTGATTGACTACCCGTCAGCGGGGGTCTTTCATTTGGGGGCTCGTCCGGGATCGGGAGAC
CCCTGCCCAGGGACCACCGACCCACCACCGGGAGGTAAGCTGGCTGCCTCGCGCGTTTCGGTGATGACGG
TGAAAACCTCTGACACATGCAGCTCCCGGAGACGGTCACAGCTTGTCTGTAAGCGGATGCCGGGAGCAGA
CAAGCCCGTCAGGGCGCGTCAGCGGGTGTTGGCGGGTGTCGGGGCGCAGCCATGACCCAGTCACGTAGCG
ATAGCGGAGTGTAGATCCGGCTGTGGAATGTGTGTCAGTTAGGGTGTGGAAAGTCCCCAGGCTCCCCAGC
AGGCAGAAGTATGCAAAGCATGCATCTCAATTAGTCAGCAACCAGGTGTGGAAAGTCCCCAGGCTCCCCA
GCAGGCAGAAGTATGCAAAGCATGCATCTCAATTAGTCAGCAACCATAGTCCCGCCCCTAACTCCGCCCA
TCCCGCCCCTAACTCCGCCCAGTTCCGCCCATTCTCCGCCCCATGGCTGACTAATTTTTTTTATTTATGC
AGAGGCCGAGGCCGCCTCGGCCTCTGAGCTATTCCAGAAGTAGTGAGGAGGCTTTTTTGGAGGCCTAGGC
TTTTGCAAAAAGCTTACTGGCTTAACTATGCGGCATCAGAGCAGATTGTACTGAGAGTGCACCATATGCG
GTGTGAAATACCGCACAGATGCGTAAGGAGAAAATACCGCATCAGGCGCTCTTCCGCTTCCTCGCTCACT
GACTCGCTGCGCTCGGTCGTTCGGCTGCGGCGAGCGGTATCAGCTCACTCAAAGGCGGTAATACGGTTAT
CCACAGAATCAGGGGATAACGCAGGAAAGAACATGTGAGCAAAAGGCCAGCAAAAGGCCAGGAACCGTAA
AAAGGCCGCGTTGCTGGCGTTTTTCCATAGGCTCCGCCCCCCTGACGAGCATCACAAAAATCGACGCTCA
AGTCAGAGGTGGCGAAACCCGACAGGACTATAAAGATACCAGGCGTTTCCCCCTGGAAGCTCCCTCGTGC
GCTCTCCTGTTCCGACCCTGCCGCTTACCGGATACCTGTCCGCCTTTCTCCCTTCGGGAAGCGTGGCGCT
TTCTCATAGCTCACGCTGTAGGTATCTCAGTTCGGTGTAGGTCGTTCGCTCCAAGCTGGGCTGTGTGCAC
GAACCCCCCGTTCAGCCCGACCGCTGCGCCTTATCCGGTAACTATCGTCTTGAGTCCAACCCGGTAAGAC
ACGACTTATCGCCACTGGCAGCAGCCACTGGTAACAGGATTAGCAGAGCGAGGTATGTAGGCGGTGCTAC
AGAGTTCTTGAAGTGGTGGCCTAACTACGGCTACACTAGAAGGACAGTATTTGGTATCTGCGCTCTGCTG
AAGCCAGTTACCTTCGGAAAAAGAGTTGGTAGCTCTTGATCCGGCAAACAAACCACCGCTGGTAGCGGTG
GTTTTTTTGTTTGCAAGCAGCAGATTACGCGCAGAAAAAAAGGATCTCAAGAAGATCCTTTGATCTTTTC
TACGGGGTCTGACGCTCAGTGGAACGAAAACTCACGTTAAGGGATTTTGGTCATGAGATTATCAAAAAGG
ATCTTCACCTAGATCCTTTTAAATTAAAAATGAAGTTTTAAATCAATCTAAAGTATATATGAGTAAACTT
GGTCTGACAGTTACCAATGCTTAATCAGTGAGGCACCTATCTCAGCGATCTGTCTATTTCGTTCATCCAT
AGTTGCCTGACTCCCCGTCGTGTAGATAACTACGATACGGGAGGGCTTACCATCTGGCCCCAGTGCTGCA
ATGATACCGCGAGACCCACGCTCACCGGCTCCAGATTTATCAGCAATAAACCAGCCAGCCGGAAGGGCCG
AGCGCAGAAGTGGTCCTGCAACTTTATCCGCCTCCATCCAGTCTATTAATTGTTGCCGGGAAGCTAGAGT
AAGTAGTTCGCCAGTTAATAGTTTGCGCAACGTTGTTGCCATTGCTGCAGGCATCGTGGTGTCACGCTCG
TCGTTTGGTATGGCTTCATTCAGCTCCGGTTCCCAACGATCAAGGCGAGTTACATGATCCCCCATGTTGT
GCAAAAAAGCGGTTAGCTCCTTCGGTCCTCCGATCGTTGTCAGAAGTAAGTTGGCCGCAGTGTTATCACT
CATGGTTATGGCAGCACTGCATAATTCTCTTACTGTCATGCCATCCGTAAGATGCTTTTCTGTGACTGGT
GAGTACTCAACCAAGTCATTCTGAGAATAGTGTATGCGGCGACCGAGTTGCTCTTGCCCGGCGTCAACAC
GGGATAATACCGCGCCACATAGCAGAACTTTAAAAGTGCTCATCATTGGAAAACGTTCTTCGGGGCGAAA
ACTCTCAAGGATCTTACCGCTGTTGAGATCCAGTTCGATGTAACCCACTCGTGCACCCAACTGATCTTCA
GCATCTTTTACTTTCACCAGCGTTTCTGGGTGAGCAAAAACAGGAAGGCAAAATGCCGCAAAAAAGGGAA
TAAGGGCGACACGGAAATGTTGAATACTCATACTCTTCCTTTTTCAATATTATTGAAGCATTTATCAGGG
TTATTGTCTCATGAGCGGATACATATTTGAATGTATTTAGAAAAATAAACAAATAGGGGTTCCGCGCACA
TTTCCCCGAAAAGTGCCACCTGACGTCTAAGAAACCATTATTATCATGACATTAACCTATAAAAATAGGC
GTATCACGAGGCCCTTTCGTCTTCAAGAATTAGCTTGGCCATTGCATACGTTGTATCCATATCATAATAT
GTACATTTATATTGGCTCATGTCCAACATTACCGCCATGTTGACATTGATTATTGACTAGTTATTAATAG
TAATCAATTACGGGGTCATTAGTTCATAGCCCATATATGGAGT
